Addgene plasmid #53886: IGSF5_pCSdest
Depositing lab: Roger Reeves. Depositing organization: Johns Hopkins University and School of Medicine. Publication: Survey of Human Chromosome 21 Gene Expression Effects on Early Development in Danio rerio. Edie S, Zaghloul NA, Leitch CC, Klinedinst DK, Lebron J, Thole JF, McCallion AS, Katsanis N, Reeves RH. G3 (Bethesda). 2018 Jul 2;8(7):2215-2223. doi: 10.1534/g3.118.200144. PubMed 29760202.
Backbone
  Vector backbone: pCSDest
  Backbone manufacturer: Lawson Lab (Addgene Plasmid 22423)
  Backbone size w/o insert (bp): 4095
  Vector type: Mammalian Expression
Growth in bacteria
  Bacterial resistance: Ampicillin, 100 μg/mL
  Growth temperature: 37°C
  Growth strain: DH10B
  Copy number: High Copy
Gene/Insert
  Gene/Insert name: IGSF5
  Species: H. sapiens (human)
  Insert size (bp): 1556
  Entrez Gene: IGSF5 (a.k.a. GSF5, JAM4)
  Promoter: SP6 and CMV
  Cloning method: Gateway Cloning
  Sequencing primers: 5′ CMV-F; 3′ EBV-Rev
Terms and licenses: Academic/Nonprofit Terms; Industry Terms
Depositor comments: BC004806
How to cite: IGSF5_pCSdest was a gift from Roger Reeves (Addgene plasmid # 53886 ; http://n2t.net/addgene:53886 ; RRID:Addgene_53886)
