[The description below was written by a language model from this plasmid's Addgene catalogue record.]
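Description:
IGSF5_pCSdest is an expression clone of human IGSF5 (immunoglobulin superfamily member 5, also known as JAM4) carried in pCSDest, a Gateway destination vector. The backbone is about 4.1 kb without insert and is catalogued as a mammalian expression vector. The insert of roughly 1.56 kb was introduced by Gateway recombination, so the gene should be flanked by the attB-type sites left by that reaction, although no feature table is provided to confirm this. A depositor comment gives what appears to be the sequence accession for the source cDNA clone. The plasmid is maintained in E. coli at high copy under ampicillin selection. The record does not list the replication origin, polyadenylation signal or any epitope tags or reporters.

Two promoters are recorded upstream of the insert, CMV and SP6, and they serve different purposes. The CMV promoter drives constitutive RNA polymerase II transcription when the plasmid is introduced into vertebrate cells. The SP6 bacteriophage promoter allows in vitro transcription of the insert to produce synthetic mRNA. This dual arrangement suits both transfection-based expression and mRNA microinjection into embryos.

The associated publication is a survey of the effects of expressing human chromosome 21 genes on early development in zebrafish. This construct therefore appears to belong to a set of chromosome 21 gene clones built in a common vector for overexpression screening in zebrafish embryos. The record itself does not describe the specific assay or delivery method used for this clone.
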