>Addgene plasmid #53886 | IGSF5_pCSdest | addgene partial sequence | sequence record 153788 | CMV-F 5'-CGCAAATGGGCGGTAGGCGTG-3'
ACCGCCATTCTGCCTGGGGACGTCGGAGCAAGCTTGATTTAGGTGACACTATAGAATACAAGCTACTTGT
TCTTTTTGCAGGATCCCATCGATTCGAATTCAAGGATCACAAGTTTGTACAAAAAAGCAGGCACCATGGG
TCAGAAGGAAAGGAGCACAGCAGATACTCTGCCGGATCTGGAGGAATGGAAGTCAGCGGCGGGTCTGCGA
TGGTGGCAAACAGCAGTGGTGGACGGTTCTGGGTCTGGTAATGAAGTCATAGAAGGCCCCCAAAATGCAA
GAGTCCTGAAGGGCTCCCAGGCTCGCTTCAACTGCACCGTCTCCCAGGGCTGGAAGCTCATCATGTGGGC
TCTCAGTGACATGGTGGTGCTAAGCGTCAGGCCCATGGAGCCCATCATCACCAATGACCGCTTCACCTCT
CAGAGGTACGACCAGGGCGGGAACTTCACCTCGGAGATGATCATCCACAATGTGGAGCCCAGTGATTCGG
GGAACATCAGATGCAGCCTCCAGAACAGTCGCCTGCATGGATCTGCTTACCTTACCGTCCAAGTTATGGG
AGAGCTGTTCATTCCCAGTGTTAATCTTGTAGTCGCTGAGAATGAACCTTGTGAAGTTACTTGTCTACCC
TCACACTGGACCCGGCTCCCGGATATTTCCTGGGAGCTCGGTCTCCTGGTCAGCCATTCAAGCTATTATT
TTGTTCCGGAGCCCAGCGACCTTCAA
