>Addgene plasmid #53886 | IGSF5_pCSdest | addgene partial sequence | sequence record 153789 | EBV-Rev 5'-GTGGTTTGTCCAAACTCATC-3'
ATACGACTCACTATAGTTCTAGAGGCTCGAGAGGATCACCACTTTGTACAAGAAAGCTGGGTTTTATACT
ACAGTTGTATTACTGACCTTCTCAGGACTGGCCAGATTAAAAGAAGCCTGTGGATGACTTGCTGGCCTGG
GTGGACGTTGATCAGCCCGCTGGTGAGGAGGGCCACAGCTACTGTTTCTTTGTTCAGGATCACTGGATTC
ACAGGATTTGGGAGGGAGAGAAGCGGTGTCTGTGGTCTTTTGTTCATCTGAATTGTAGCCGGAGTTTTCA
TTTCCACTTTCTGTCTCAGTTTCTTTGTTTGTCTTCTCTTTTTCAGATTTCTTTTGAAATTGAATACGAA
ATCCTCTTTTTCTTCTACAGCAGAAACAACAACGGCAGCAGCAGTTGCAGCCACAACAACGACGGCGGCA
GCAGCAGCAGCGTATTGTAAGAGTACACGTCGGCGTCAGAAGCATGGTGCCTGCTAGTCCAAGTCCAACT
TTGCCCCAAGTAGGCAATGAAAAACCTAAACTCGGTAAACTTGATAATACACCTGGAATATTAATACCAC
CTCCAGTGTCTTGGGGACACCGAATCACAGTGAGATTTACAGTTGCAGACTTGCGGGCCTTCAGGCTCTT
CCAGGTAGCCACGCAAGTCAAAGTCCCATTGCTCTGTGGGGTCAGAGCCAGGATGCTCACTGCACTTTGA
AGGTCGCTGGGCTCCGGAACAAAATAATAGCTTGAATGGCTGACCAGGAGACCGAGCTCCCAGGAA
